>Addgene plasmid #68268 | pcDNA3.1 HisC EXO1b | addgene partial sequence | sequence record 121400 | CMV-F 5'-CGCAAATGGGCGGTAGGCGTG-3'
CGGGGGCATTAGCGAGCTCTCTGGCTACTAGAGAACCCACTGCTTACTGGCTTATCGAAATTAATACGAC
TCACTATAGGGAGACCCAAGCTGGCTAGCGTTTAAACTTAAGCTTACCATGGGGGGTTCTCATCATCATC
ATCATCATGGTATGGCTAGCATGACTGGTGGACAGCAAATGGGTCGGGATCTGTACGACGATGACGATAA
GGTACCAGGATCCGGGATACAGGGATTGCTACAATTTATCAAAGAAGCTTCAGAACCCATCCATGTGAGG
AAGTATAAAGGGCAGGTAGTAGCTGTGGATACATATTGCTGGCTTCACAAAGGAGCTATTGCTTGTGCTG
AAAAACTAGCCAAAGGTGAACCTACTGATAGGTATGTAGGATTTTGTATGAAATTTGTAAATATGTTACT
ATCTCATGGGATCAAGCCTATTCTCGTATTTGATGGATGTACTTTACCTTCTAAAAAGGAAGTAGAGAGA
TCTAGAAGAGAAAGACGACAAGCCAATCTTCTTAAGGGAAAGCAACTTCTTCGTGAGGGGAAAGTCTCGG
AAGCTCGAGAGTGTTTCACCCGGTCTATCAATATCACACATGCCATGGCCCACAAAGTAATTAAAGCTGC
CCGGTCTCAGGGGGTAGATTGCCTCGTGGCTCCCTATGAAGCTGATGCGCAGTTGGCCTATCTTAACAAA
GCGGGAATTGTGCAAGCCATAATTACAGAGGACTCGGATCTCCTAGCTTTTGGCTGTAAAAAGGTAATTT
TAAAGATGGACCAGTTTGGAAATGGACTTGAAATTGATCAAGCTCGGCTAGGAATGTGCAGACAGCTTGG
GGATGTATTCACGGAAGAGAAGTTTCGTTACATGTGTATTCTTTCAGGTTGTGACTACCTGTCATCACTG
CGTGGGATTGGATTAGCAAAGGCATGCAAAGTCCTAAGACTAGCCAATAATCCAGATATAGTAAAGGTTA
TCAAGAAAATTGGACATTATCTCAAGATGAATATCACGGTACCAGAGGATTACATCAACGGGTTTATTCG
GGCCAACAATACCTTCCTCTATCAGCTAGTTTTTGATCCCATCAAAAGGAAACTTATTCCTCTGAACGCC
TATGAAGATGATGTTGATCCTGAAACACTAAGCTACGCTGGGCAATATGTT
