>Addgene plasmid #68268 | pcDNA3.1 HisC EXO1b | addgene partial sequence | sequence record 121401 | BGH-rev 5'-TAGAAGGCACAGTCGAGG-3'
TCTAGACGTCGAGCGGCCGCCACTGTGCTGGAATCTTACTGGAATATTGCTCTTTGAACACGGCCACATT
CAGGTTTGTTAAATATATCCTCTTCCGCTTCTGGAGTTAGTTGGATGTTATCTCTGACTGGGGACAGGGG
TTTCTTACAAGGAGGAAGCTTTTCAGAATCTTTTTTAAATCCAAAGTTTTTCCAGAGCTCATTGAGTTTG
ATCTGTAACCCCGGCTTGTTCTCGGCATTATGATGCTTTCTCTTCTGGATGCTTGCCGGCTTCTTGCTCA
GCCCACTGGCTCTGGCAGGTCCTAGAGGTTTGATCTTGGTTGTAGAAAGAGAGTCTGCAGAACTGGACTT
ATATAGCCCAGGAACCTTGTTCCTTAGAGGTGTGTCTTTTTTTGAGAAATGAGATAAACATAGCTTGGAG
GTCTGGTCACTTTGACTGTCAAGTAACTTAATATTGCAATCAGATTCCTCTGAATCAGAGTCCTTACTAG
AGCACTGAGAAAGCTTTGATGCATTTGAACTCTGCAGTGAGAATTCTCCACTTTCCTGGGACTGTGAAGA
ACATGCCCCTTCTCGTAAGGGATGAGACTCATCGTCACTGGACTCCTCGCTCTTTAACTGCGACACATCA
GACATATTATTCTCAGGCAAAGAGGTGGGGGAATCGCTCTTTCTTCGGAACTGCTGCAATGCTGTGCTTG
GAGAGGGGCTCGGCGTTCTTGAAAAATCTCCAAGACCTCCAGACCAACTAAAACAACTTCTTAGTGTTCC
CAAAGTGGGTGGTGAAATGGTCCTTGTAAATTTGCTGCTCTTAAAAGAGTAGGACTCTTCATCTGTAAAC
ACTGTTGCCTTGTCTGGAATATGATCACCTGGAATATGATTATTCGGAATGTCATCACTTGAATTACGTG
CTACATCTGTGTCAACCAGTCTCTTGCCTTCTTGGTCTCCATACTCTGATTCATGCAGATTGTTCTCTTT
ATCTGTGACAGCAGTTTCATCCAGAGGCTGGATGCTCACTTTGTTTGATACACAGTCAGTAGAATCTGAA
CTGCAAAAAAACCTGCTTCTGGTCCCTGGAACCACAACTGCACCACTTTCTTCATTTTTCCTTTGTAAAA
ATGTTGCAAATTTATTTCTCGTCCTAGGTGGAGTGCTTACACTCTTTTTGTTAGTAGGTCCATTTACCAG
GTCAGGCA
