[The description below was written by a language model from this plasmid's Addgene catalogue record.]
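Description:
pcDNA3.1 HisC EXO1b is a mammalian expression plasmid carrying the b isoform of human exonuclease 1 (EXO1, also known as HEX1 or hExoI), codons 1-846, in the commercial pcDNA3.1 HisC backbone of about 5.5 kb without the insert. The coding sequence was placed between the BamHI and EcoRV sites of the polylinker by restriction cloning, and both sites remain intact. Transcription is driven by the strong constitutive CMV promoter. The backbone supplies an N-terminal His tag, so the protein is produced as a His-tagged fusion that can be detected or enriched through the tag. The use of a BGH reverse sequencing primer is consistent with a bovine growth hormone polyadenylation region downstream of the insert, although no feature table is provided to confirm the layout.

The plasmid is propagated in E. coli as a high-copy construct under ampicillin selection. A neomycin resistance marker allows G418 selection of transfected mammalian cells, for example when stable lines are wanted.

The insert differs from some reference sequences. Residue K589 was deliberately changed to E to match the UniProt entry for the protein, and three natural variants were left uncorrected: H354R, E670G and R723C. These should be kept in mind when comparing results with other EXO1 clones or designing further mutants. The stated purpose is simply mammalian expression of human EXO1. The associated publication concerns degradation of EXO1b when DNA synthesis is inhibited, which suggests use in studies of the stability and regulation of this nuclease in cultured cells.
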