Addgene plasmid #68268: pcDNA3.1 HisC EXO1b
Purpose: Mammalian expression of human EXO1
Depositing lab: Stefano Ferrari. Depositing organization: University of Zurich. Publication: Degradation of human exonuclease 1b upon DNA synthesis inhibition. El-Shemerly M, Janscak P, Hess D, Jiricny J, Ferrari S. Cancer Res. 2005 May 1;65(9):3604-9. 10.1158/0008-5472.CAN-04-4069 PubMed 15867354.
Backbone
  Vector backbone: pcDNA3.1 HisC
  Backbone manufacturer: Invitrogen
  Backbone size w/o insert (bp): 5500
  Vector type: Mammalian Expression
  Selectable markers: Neomycin (select with G418)
Growth in bacteria
  Bacterial resistance: Ampicillin, 100 μg/mL
  Growth temperature: 37°C
  Growth strain: DH5alpha
  Copy number: High Copy
Gene/Insert
  Gene/Insert name: EXO1 (alt name: exonuclease 1)
  Species: H. sapiens (human)
  Mutation: b form, codons 1-846. Please see depositor comments below
  Entrez Gene: EXO1 (a.k.a. HEX1, hExoI)
  Promoter: CMV
  Tag / fusion protein: His (N terminal on backbone)
  Cloning method: Restriction Enzyme; 5′ cloning site BamHI (not destroyed); 3′ cloning site EcoRV (not destroyed)
  Sequencing primers: 5′ CMV-F; 3′ BGH-rev
Terms and licenses: Academic/Nonprofit Terms; Industry Terms: Not Available to Industry
Depositor comments: EXO1b K589 was point-mutated to E, since this is the sequence described at UniProt (entry Q9UQ84). EXO1b also contains the following natural variants that were not corrected: H354>R E670>G R723>C
How to cite: pcDNA3.1 HisC EXO1b was a gift from Stefano Ferrari (Addgene plasmid # 68268 ; http://n2t.net/addgene:68268 ; RRID:Addgene_68268)
